Addgene plasmid #121456: pCDH-puro/Flag PD-L1 4NQ
Purpose: expression of human PD-L1 mutant in mammalian cells
Depositing lab: Mien-Chie Hung. Depositing organization: University of Texas MD Anderson Cancer Center. Publication: Glycosylation and stabilization of programmed death ligand-1 suppresses T-cell activity. Li CW, Lim SO, Xia W, Lee HH, Chan LC, Kuo CW, Khoo KH, Chang SS, Cha JH, Kim T, Hsu JL, Wu Y, Hsu JM, Yamaguchi H, Ding Q, Wang Y, Yao J, Lee CC, Wu HJ, Sahin AA, Allison JP, Yu D, Hortobagyi GN, Hung MC. Nat Commun. 2016 Aug 30;7:12632. doi: 10.1038/ncomms12632. PubMed 27572267.
Backbone
  Vector backbone: pCDH-puro
  Backbone manufacturer: System Bioscience
  Backbone size w/o insert (bp): 7384
  Total vector size (bp): 8384
  Vector type: Mammalian Expression, Lentiviral
  Selectable markers: Puromycin
Growth in bacteria
  Bacterial resistance: Ampicillin, 100 μg/mL
  Growth temperature: 37°C
  Growth strain: DH5alpha
  Copy number: High Copy
Gene/Insert
  Gene/Insert name: CD274 (alt name: PD-L1 4NQ)
  Species: H. sapiens (human)
  Insert size (bp): 900
  Entrez Gene: CD274 (a.k.a. ADMIO5, B7-H, B7H1, PD-L1, PDCD1L1, PDCD1LG1, PDL1, hPD-L1)
  Promoter: CMV
  Tag / fusion protein: Flag (C terminal on insert)
  Cloning method: Restriction Enzyme; 5′ cloning site EcoRI (not destroyed); 3′ cloning site NotI (not destroyed)
  Sequencing primers: 5′ pCMVF; 3′ pCDHR
Terms and licenses: Academic/Nonprofit Terms; Industry Terms: Not Available to Industry
How to cite: pCDH-puro/Flag PD-L1 4NQ was a gift from Mien-Chie Hung (Addgene plasmid # 121456 ; http://n2t.net/addgene:121456 ; RRID:Addgene_121456)
