[The description below was written by a language model from this plasmid's Addgene catalogue record and pLannotate feature annotations shown in this document.]
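Description:
pCDH-puro/Flag PD-L1 4NQ is a third-generation-style HIV-1 lentiviral transfer plasmid built on the pCDH-puro backbone for expressing a mutant form of human PD-L1 (CD274) in mammalian cells. In bacteria it is maintained as a high-copy plasmid through a ColE1/pUC-type origin and selected with ampicillin via β-lactamase. The viral portion begins with an RSV promoter fused to a truncated HIV-1 5′ LTR, which drives production of the genomic RNA in packaging cells. This is followed by the Ψ packaging signal with a short gag fragment, the Rev response element for Rev-dependent nuclear export, and the cPPT/CTS element that aids nuclear import of the reverse-transcribed genome. A truncated 3′ LTR closes the proviral unit, and an SV40 polyadenylation signal and SV40 origin lie downstream of it.

Between the LTRs are two expression units. A CMV enhancer/promoter drives the roughly 870 bp CD274 open reading frame, cloned between EcoRI and NotI and fused at its C terminus to a Flag epitope; the annotation software labels this as a fragment of 3xFLAG, consistent with a single tag. Downstream, an EF-1α core promoter joined to an HTLV-1 LTR segment drives puromycin N-acetyltransferase, allowing selection of transduced or transfected cells. A WPRE follows to enhance transcript stability and expression. The record names the insert "4NQ" but does not spell out the substitutions; the associated study concerns PD-L1 glycosylation and stabilization, so the construct is presumably used to compare this mutant with wild-type PD-L1. The sequenced record is 8,283 nt, slightly shorter than the catalogued total of 8,384 bp.
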