Features (pLannotate 1.2.2; 29 found; start..end, strand, type, name):
     58..212     -  CDS            lacZα (fragment): LacZα fragment of β-galactosidase; lacZ fragment
    226..452     +  promoter       RSV promoter: Rous sarcoma virus enhancer/promoter
    453..633     +  LTR            5' LTR (truncated): truncated 5' long terminal repeat (LTR) from HIV-1
    680..805     +  misc_feature   HIV-1 Ψ: packaging signal of human immunodeficiency virus type 1
    789..1127    +  CDS            HIV-1 gag (fragment): gag protein from human immunodeficiency virus 1; gag
   1298..1531    +  misc_feature   RRE: The Rev response element (RRE) of HIV-1 allows for Rev-dependent mRNA export from the nucleus to the cytoplasm.
   1908..2008    +  CDS            Rev (fragment): human immunodeficiency virus 1 (HIV-1) Rev protein; rev; enhances nuclear export of unspliced and incompletely spliced viral mRNAs
   2027..2143    +  misc_feature   cPPT/CTS: central polypurine tract and central termination sequence of HIV-1
   2156..2232    +  enhancer       CMV enhancer (fragment): human cytomegalovirus immediate early enhancer
   2233..2436    +  promoter       CMV promoter: human cytomegalovirus (CMV) immediate early promoter
   2519..3388    +  CDS            CD274: PD1L1_HUMAN - Also known as B7H1, PDCD1L1, PDCD1LG1, PDL1. Experimental evidence at protein level: Swiss-Prot protein existence level 1. The PDCD1-mediated inhibitory pathway is exploited by tumors to attenuate anti-tumor immunity and escape destruction by the immune system, thereby facilitating tumor survival (PubMed:28813417, PubMed:28813410). The interaction with PDCD1/PD-1 inhibits cytotoxic T lymphocytes (CTLs) effector function (By similarity). The blockage of the PDCD1-mediated pathway results in the reversal of the exhausted T- cell phenotype and the normalization of the anti-tumor res
   3388..3408    +  CDS            3xFLAG (fragment): three tandem FLAG® epitope tags
   3457..3668    +  promoter       EF-1α core promoter: core promoter for human elongation factor EF-1α
   3681..3949    +  LTR            5' LTR (truncated): truncated 5' long terminal repeat (LTR) from human T-cell leukemia virus (HTLV) type 1
   3976..4575    +  CDS            PuroR: puromycin N-acetyltransferase; pac from Streptomyces alboniger; confers resistance to puromycin
   4582..5170    +  misc_feature   WPRE: woodchuck hepatitis virus posttranscriptional regulatory element
   5165..5272    +  CDS            nef (fragment): NEF_SIVS4 - Experimental evidence at protein level: Swiss-Prot protein existence level 1. Interferes with TCR signaling from the cell membrane. Interacts with CD247/TCRZ (TCR zeta chain) and exert potent down- regulation of cell surface TCR/CD3 complexes. From Simian immunodeficiency virus (isolate F236/smH4) (SIV-sm) (Simian immunodeficiency virus sooty mangabey monkey).
   5297..5477    +  LTR            5' LTR (truncated): truncated 5' long terminal repeat (LTR) from HIV-1
   5549..5670    +  polyA_signal   SV40 poly(A) signal: SV40 polyadenylation signal
   5710..5845    +  rep_origin     SV40 ori: SV40 origin of replication
   5902..5918    -  protein_bind   lac operator: The lac repressor binds to the lac operator to inhibit transcription in E. coli. This inhibition can be relieved by adding lactose or isopropyl-β-D-thiogalactopyranoside (IPTG). lac repressor encoded by lacI
   5926..5956    -  promoter       lac promoter: promoter for the E. coli lac operon
   5971..5992    -  protein_bind   CAP binding site: CAP binding activates transcription in the presence of cAMP. E. coli catabolite activator protein
   6005..6097    -  CDS            lacI (fragment): lac repressor; lacI; The lac repressor binds to the lac operator to inhibit transcription in E. coli. This inhibition can be relieved by adding lactose or isopropyl-β-D-thiogalactopyranoside (IPTG).
   6280..6868    -  rep_origin     ori: high-copy-number ColE1/pMB1/pBR322/pUC origin of replication
   7039..7899    -  CDS            AmpR: β-lactamase; bla; confers resistance to ampicillin, carbenicillin, and related antibiotics
   7900..8004    -  promoter       AmpR promoter: bla
   8099..8134    +  CDS            rop (fragment): Rop protein, which maintains plasmids at low copy number; rop
   8236..52      +  misc_feature   bom (fragment) (across the origin): basis of mobility region from pBR322
>Addgene plasmid #121456 | pCDH-puro/Flag PD-L1 4NQ | addgene full sequence | sequence record 249794 | Addgene NGS Result
TATGCGGTGTGAAATACCGCACAGATGCGTAAGGAGAAAATACCGCATCAGGCGCCATTCGCCATTCAGG
CTGCGCAACTGTTGGGAAGGGCGATCGGTGCGGGCCTCTTCGCTATTACGCCAGCTGGCGAAAGGGGGAT
GTGCTGCAAGGCGATTAAGTTGGGTAACGCCAGGGTTTTCCCAGTCACGACGTTGTAAAACGACGGCCAG
TGCCAAGCTGACGCGTGTAGTCTTATGCAATACTCTTGTAGTCTTGCAACATGGTAACGATGAGTTAGCA
ACATGCCTTACAAGGAGAGAAAAAGCACCGTGCATGCCGATTGGTGGAAGTAAGGTGGTACGATCGTGCC
TTATTAGGAAGGCAACAGACGGGTCTGACATGGATTGGACGAACCACTGAATTGCCGCATTGCAGAGATA
TTGTATTTAAGTGCCTAGCTCGATACATAAACGGGTCTCTCTGGTTAGACCAGATCTGAGCCTGGGAGCT
CTCTGGCTAACTAGGGAACCCACTGCTTAAGCCTCAATAAAGCTTGCCTTGAGTGCTTCAAGTAGTGTGT
GCCCGTCTGTTGTGTGACTCTGGTAACTAGAGATCCCTCAGACCCTTTTAGTCAGTGTGGAAAATCTCTA
GCAGTGGCGCCCGAACAGGGACTTGAAAGCGAAAGGGAAACCAGAGGAGCTCTCTCGACGCAGGACTCGG
CTTGCTGAAGCGCGCACGGCAAGAGGCGAGGGGCGGCGACTGGTGAGTACGCCAAAAATTTTGACTAGCG
GAGGCTAGAAGGAGAGAGATGGGTGCGAGAGCGTCAGTATTAAGCGGGGGAGAATTAGATCGCGATGGGA
AAAAATTCGGTTAAGGCCAGGGGGAAAGAAAAAATATAAATTAAAACATATAGTATGGGCAAGCAGGGAG
CTAGAACGATTCGCAGTTAATCCTGGCCTGTTAGAAACATCAGAAGGCTGTAGACAAATACTGGGACAGC
TACAACCATCCCTTCAGACAGGATCAGAAGAACTTAGATCATTATATAATACAGTAGCAACCCTCTATTG
TGTGCATCAAAGGATAGAGATAAAAGACACCAAGGAAGCTTTAGACAAGATAGAGGAAGAGCAAAACAAA
AGTAAGACCACCGCACAGCAAGCGGCCACTGATCTTCAGACCTGGAGGAGGAGATATGAGGGACAATTGG
AGAAGTGAATTATATAAATATAAAGTAGTAAAAATTGAACCATTAGGAGTAGCACCCACCAAGGCAAAGA
GAAGAGTGGTGCAGAGAGAAAAAAGAGCAGTGGGAATAGGAGCTTTGTTCCTTGGGTTCTTGGGAGCAGC
AGGAAGCACTATGGGCGCAGCGTCAATGACGCTGACGGTACAGGCCAGACAATTATTGTCTGGTATAGTG
CAGCAGCAGAACAATTTGCTGAGGGCTATTGAGGCGCAACAGCATCTGTTGCAACTCACAGTCTGGGGCA
TCAAGCAGCTCCAGGCAAGAATCCTGGCTGTGGAAAGATACCTAAAGGATCAACAGCTCCTGGGGATTTG
GGGTTGCTCTGGAAAACTCATTTGCACCACTGCTGTGCCTTGGAATGCTAGTTGGAGTAATAAATCTCTG
GAACAGATTTGGAATCACACGACCTGGATGGAGTGGGACAGAGAAATTAACAATTACACAAGCTTAATAC
ACTCCTTAATTGAAGAATCGCAAAACCAGCAAGAAAAGAATGAACAAGAATTATTGGAATTAGATAAATG
GGCAAGTTTGTGGAATTGGTTTAACATAACAAATTGGCTGTGGTATATAAAATTATTCATAATGATAGTA
GGAGGCTTGGTAGGTTTAAGAATAGTTTTTGCTGTACTTTCTATAGTGAATAGAGTTAGGCAGGGATATT
CACCATTATCGTTTCAGACCCACCTCCCAACCCCGAGGGGACCCGACAGGCCCGAAGGAATAGAAGAAGA
AGGTGGAGAGAGAGACAGAGACAGATCCATTCGATTAGTGAACGGATCTCGACGGTATCGGTTAACTTTT
AAAAGAAAAGGGGGGATTGGGGGGTACAGTGCAGGGGAAAGAATAGTAGACATAATAGCAACAGACATAC
AAACTAAAGAATTACAAAAACAAATTACAAAATTCAAAATTTTATCGATACTAGTATTATGCCCAGTACA
TGACCTTATGGGACTTTCCTACTTGGCAGTACATCTACGTATTAGTCATCGCTATTACCATGGTGATGCG
GTTTTGGCAGTACATCAATGGGCGTGGATAGCGGTTTGACTCACGGGGATTTCCAAGTCTCCACCCCATT
GACGTCAATGGGAGTTTGTTTTGGCACCAAAATCAACGGGACTTTCCAAAATGTCGTAACAACTCCGCCC
CATTGACGCAAATGGGCGGTAGGCGTGTACGGTGGGAGGTTTATATAAGCAGAGCTCGTTTAGTGAACCG
TCAGATCGCCTGGAGACGCCATCCACGCTGTTTTGACCTCCATAGAAGATTCTAGAGCTAGCGAATTCAT
GAGGATATTTGCTGTCTTTATATTCATGACCTACTGGCATTTGCTGAACGCATTTACTGTCACGGTTCCC
AAGGACCTATATGTGGTAGAGTATGGTAGCCAAATGACAATTGAATGCAAATTCCCAGTAGAAAAACAAT
TAGACCTGGCTGCACTAATTGTCTATTGGGAAATGGAGGATAAGAACATTATTCAATTTGTGCATGGAGA
GGAAGACCTGAAGGTTCAGCATAGTAGCTACAGACAGAGGGCCCGGCTGTTGAAGGACCAGCTCTCCCTG
GGAAATGCTGCACTTCAGATCACAGATGTGAAATTGCAGGATGCAGGGGTGTACCGCTGCATGATCAGCT
ATGGTGGTGCCGACTACAAGCGAATTACTGTGAAAGTCAATGCCCCATACAACAAAATCAACCAAAGAAT
TTTGGTTGTGGATCCAGTCACCTCTGAACATGAACTGACATGTCAGGCTGAGGGCTACCCCAAGGCCGAA
GTCATCTGGACAAGCAGTGACCATCAAGTCCTGAGTGGTAAGACCACCACCACCAATTCCAAGAGAGAGG
AGAAGCTTTTCCAAGTGACCAGCACACTGAGAATCCAGACAACAACTAATGAGATTTTCTACTGCACTTT
TAGGAGATTAGATCCTGAGGAACAGCATACAGCTGAATTGGTCATCCCAGAACTACCTCTGGCACATCCT
CCAAATGAAAGGACTCACTTGGTAATTCTGGGAGCCATCTTATTATGCCTTGGTGTAGCACTGACATTCA
TCTTCCGTTTAAGAAAAGGGAGAATGATGGATGTGAAAAAATGTGGCATCCAAGATACAAACTCAAAGAA
GCAAAGTGATACACATTTGGAGGAGACGGACTACAAAGACGATGACGACAAGTGAGCGGCCGCGAAGGAT
CTGCGATCGCTCCGGTGCCCGTCAGTGGGCAGAGCGCACATCGCCCACAGTCCCCGAGAAGTTGGGGGGA
GGGGTCGGCAATTGAACGGGTGCCTAGAGAAGGTGGCGCGGGGTAAACTGGGAAAGTGATGTCGTGTACT
GGCTCCGCCTTTTTCCCGAGGGTGGGGGAGAACCGTATATAAGTGCAGTAGTCGCCGTGAACGTTCTTTT
TCGCAACGGGTTTGCCGCCAGAACACAGCTGAAGCTTCGAGGGGCTCGCATCTCTCCTTCACGCGCCCGC
CGCCCTACCTGAGGCCGCCATCCACGCCGGTTGAGTCGCGTTCTGCCGCCTCCCGCCTGTGGTGCCTCCT
GAACTGCGTCCGCCGTCTAGGTAAGTTTAAAGCTCAGGTCGAGACCGGGCCTTTGTCCGGCGCTCCCTTG
GAGCCTACCTAGACTCAGCCGGCTCTCCACGCTTTGCCTGACCCTGCTTGCTCAACTCTACGTCTTTGTT
TCGTTTTCTGTTCTGCGCCGTTACAGATCCAAGCTGTGACCGGCGCCTACGCTAGATGACCGAGTACAAG
CCCACGGTGCGCCTCGCCACCCGCGACGACGTCCCCAGGGCCGTACGCACCCTCGCCGCCGCGTTCGCCG
ACTACCCCGCCACGCGCCACACCGTCGATCCGGACCGCCACATCGAGCGGGTCACCGAGCTGCAAGAACT
CTTCCTCACGCGCGTCGGGCTCGACATCGGCAAGGTGTGGGTCGCGGACGACGGCGCCGCGGTGGCGGTC
TGGACCACGCCGGAGAGCGTCGAAGCGGGGGCGGTGTTCGCCGAGATCGGCCCGCGCATGGCCGAGTTGA
GCGGTTCCCGGCTGGCCGCGCAGCAACAGATGGAAGGCCTCCTGGCGCCGCACCGGCCCAAGGAGCCCGC
GTGGTTCCTGGCCACCGTCGGCGTCTCGCCCGACCACCAGGGCAAGGGTCTGGGCAGCGCCGTCGTGCTC
CCCGGAGTGGAGGCGGCCGAGCGCGCCGGGGTGCCCGCCTTCCTGGAGACCTCCGCGCCCCGCAACCTCC
CCTTCTACGAGCGGCTCGGCTTCACCGTCACCGCCGACGTCGAGGTGCCCGAAGGACCGCGCACCTGGTG
CATGACCCGCAAGCCCGGTGCCTGAGTCGACAATCAACCTCTGGATTACAAAATTTGTGAAAGATTGACT
GGTATTCTTAACTATGTTGCTCCTTTTACGCTATGTGGATACGCTGCTTTAATGCCTTTGTATCATGCTA
TTGCTTCCCGTATGGCTTTCATTTTCTCCTCCTTGTATAAATCCTGGTTGCTGTCTCTTTATGAGGAGTT
GTGGCCCGTTGTCAGGCAACGTGGCGTGGTGTGCACTGTGTTTGCTGACGCAACCCCCACTGGTTGGGGC
ATTGCCACCACCTGTCAGCTCCTTTCCGGGACTTTCGCTTTCCCCCTCCCTATTGCCACGGCGGAACTCA
TCGCCGCCTGCCTTGCCCGCTGCTGGACAGGGGCTCGGCTGTTGGGCACTGACAATTCCGTGGTGTTGTC
GGGGAAATCATCGTCCTTTCCTTGGCTGCTCGCCTGTGTTGCCACCTGGATTCTGCGCGGGACGTCCTTC
TGCTACGTCCCTTCGGCCCTCAATCCAGCGGACCTTCCTTCCCGCGGCCTGCTGCCGGCTCTGCGGCCTC
TTCCGCGTCTTCGCCTTCGCCCTCAGACGAGTCGGATCTCCCTTTGGGCCGCCTCCCCGCCTGGTACCTT
TAAGACCAATGACTTACAAGGCAGCTGTAGATCTTAGCCACTTTTTAAAAGAAAAGGGGGGACTGGAAGG
GCTAATTCACTCCCAACGAAGATAAGATCTGCTTTTTGCTTGTACTGGGTCTCTCTGGTTAGACCAGATC
TGAGCCTGGGAGCTCTCTGGCTAACTAGGGAACCCACTGCTTAAGCCTCAATAAAGCTTGCCTTGAGTGC
TTCAAGTAGTGTGTGCCCGTCTGTTGTGTGACTCTGGTAACTAGAGATCCCTCAGACCCTTTTAGTCAGT
GTGGAAAATCTCTAGCAGTAGTAGTTCATGTCATCTTATTATTCAGTATTTATAACTTGCAAAGAAATGA
ATATCAGAGAGTGAGAGGAACTTGTTTATTGCAGCTTATAATGGTTACAAATAAAGCAATAGCATCACAA
ATTTCACAAATAAAGCATTTTTTTCACTGCATTCTAGTTGTGGTTTGTCCAAACTCATCAATGTATCTTA
TCATGTCTGGCTCTAGCTATCCCGCCCCTAACTCCGCCCATCCCGCCCCTAACTCCGCCCAGTTCCGCCC
ATTCTCCGCCCCATGGCTGACTAATTTTTTTTATTTATGCAGAGGCCGAGGCCGCCTCGGCCTCTGAGCT
ATTCCAGAAGTAGTGAGGAGGCTTTTTTGGAGGCCTAGACTTTTGCAGAGACCAAATTCGTAATCATGTC
ATAGCTGTTTCCTGTGTGAAATTGTTATCCGCTCACAATTCCACACAACATACGAGCCGGAAGCATAAAG
TGTAAAGCCTGGGGTGCCTAATGAGTGAGCTAACTCACATTAATTGCGTTGCGCTCACTGCCCGCTTTCC
AGTCGGGAAACCTGTCGTGCCAGCTGCATTAATGAATCGGCCAACGCGCGGGGAGAGGCGGTTTGCGTAT
TGGGCGCTCTTCCGCTTCCTCGCTCACTGACTCGCTGCGCTCGGTCGTTCGGCTGCGGCGAGCGGTATCA
GCTCACTCAAAGGCGGTAATACGGTTATCCACAGAATCAGGGGATAACGCAGGAAAGAACATGTGAGCAA
AAGGCCAGCAAAAGGCCAGGAACCGTAAAAAGGCCGCGTTGCTGGCGTTTTTCCATAGGCTCCGCCCCCC
TGACGAGCATCACAAAAATCGACGCTCAAGTCAGAGGTGGCGAAACCCGACAGGACTATAAAGATACCAG
GCGTTTCCCCCTGGAAGCTCCCTCGTGCGCTCTCCTGTTCCGACCCTGCCGCTTACCGGATACCTGTCCG
CCTTTCTCCCTTCGGGAAGCGTGGCGCTTTCTCATAGCTCACGCTGTAGGTATCTCAGTTCGGTGTAGGT
CGTTCGCTCCAAGCTGGGCTGTGTGCACGAACCCCCCGTTCAGCCCGACCGCTGCGCCTTATCCGGTAAC
TATCGTCTTGAGTCCAACCCGGTAAGACACGACTTATCGCCACTGGCAGCAGCCACTGGTAACAGGATTA
GCAGAGCGAGGTATGTAGGCGGTGCTACAGAGTTCTTGAAGTGGTGGCCTAACTACGGCTACACTAGAAG
AACAGTATTTGGTATCTGCGCTCTGCTGAAGCCAGTTACCTTCGGAAAAAGAGTTGGTAGCTCTTGATCC
GGCAAACAAACCACCGCTGGTAGCGGTGGTTTTTTTGTTTGCAAGCAGCAGATTACGCGCAGAAAAAAAG
GATCTCAAGAAGATCCTTTGATCTTTTCTACGGGGTCTGACGCTCAGTGGAACGAAAACTCACGTTAAGG
GATTTTGGTCATGAGATTATCAAAAAGGATCTTCACCTAGATCCTTTTAAATTAAAAATGAAGTTTTAAA
TCAATCTAAAGTATATATGAGTAAACTTGGTCTGACAGTTACCAATGCTTAATCAGTGAGGCACCTATCT
CAGCGATCTGTCTATTTCGTTCATCCATAGTTGCCTGACTCCCCGTCGTGTAGATAACTACGATACGGGA
GGGCTTACCATCTGGCCCCAGTGCTGCAATGATACCGCGAGACCCACGCTCACCGGCTCCAGATTTATCA
GCAATAAACCAGCCAGCCGGAAGGGCCGAGCGCAGAAGTGGTCCTGCAACTTTATCCGCCTCCATCCAGT
CTATTAATTGTTGCCGGGAAGCTAGAGTAAGTAGTTCGCCAGTTAATAGTTTGCGCAACGTTGTTGCCAT
TGCTACAGGCATCGTGGTGTCACGCTCGTCGTTTGGTATGGCTTCATTCAGCTCCGGTTCCCAACGATCA
AGGCGAGTTACATGATCCCCCATGTTGTGCAAAAAAGCGGTTAGCTCCTTCGGTCCTCCGATCGTTGTCA
GAAGTAAGTTGGCCGCAGTGTTATCACTCATGGTTATGGCAGCACTGCATAATTCTCTTACTGTCATGCC
ATCCGTAAGATGCTTTTCTGTGACTGGTGAGTACTCAACCAAGTCATTCTGAGAATAGTGTATGCGGCGA
CCGAGTTGCTCTTGCCCGGCGTCAATACGGGATAATACCGCGCCACATAGCAGAACTTTAAAAGTGCTCA
TCATTGGAAAACGTTCTTCGGGGCGAAAACTCTCAAGGATCTTACCGCTGTTGAGATCCAGTTCGATGTA
ACCCACTCGTGCACCCAACTGATCTTCAGCATCTTTTACTTTCACCAGCGTTTCTGGGTGAGCAAAAACA
GGAAGGCAAAATGCCGCAAAAAAGGGAATAAGGGCGACACGGAAATGTTGAATACTCATACTCTTCCTTT
TTCAATATTATTGAAGCATTTATCAGGGTTATTGTCTCATGAGCGGATACATATTTGAATGTATTTAGAA
AAATAAACAAATAGGGGTTCCGCGCACATTTCCCCGAAAAGTGCCACCTGACGTCTAAGAAACCATTATT
ATCATGACATTAACCTATAAAAATAGGCGTATCACGAGGCCCTTTCGTCTCGCGCGTTTCGGTGATGACG
GTGAAAACCTCTGACACATGCAGCTCCCGGAGACGGTCACAGCTTGTCTGTAAGCGGATGCCGGGAGCAG
ACAAGCCCGTCAGGGCGCGTCAGCGGGTGTTGGCGGGTGTCGGGGCTGGCTTAACTATGCGGCATCAGAG
CAGATTGTACTGAGAGTGCACCA
